Addgene plasmid #67715: pRAV23
Purpose: Parental plasmid for transcription of RNAs with a GlmS/MS2 3'-tag for native purification
Depositing lab: Robert Batey & Jeffrey Kieft. Depositing organization: University of Colorado, Boulder. Publication: Improved native affinity purification of RNA. Batey RT, Kieft JS. RNA. 2007 Aug;13(8):1384-9. Epub 2007 Jun 4. 10.1261/rna.528007 PubMed 17548432.
Backbone
  Vector backbone: pUC19
  Backbone size w/o insert (bp): 2686
  Total vector size (bp): 3000
  Modifications to backbone: Insertion between EcoRI and HindIII sites of MCS
  Vector type: Bacterial Expression
Growth in bacteria
  Bacterial resistance: Ampicillin, 100 μg/mL
  Growth temperature: 37°C
  Growth strain: DH5alpha
  Copy number: High Copy
Gene/Insert
  Gene/Insert name: Transcription cassette for 3'-tagged RNAs
  Species: Synthetic
  Insert size (bp): 300
  Promoter: T7 RNA polymerase
  Cloning method: Restriction Enzyme; 5′ cloning site EcoRI (not destroyed); 3′ cloning site HindIII (not destroyed)
  Sequencing primers: 5′ M13 forward; 3′ M13 reverse
Terms and licenses: Academic/Nonprofit Terms; Industry Terms: Not Available to Industry
How to cite: pRAV23 was a gift from Robert Batey & Jeffrey Kieft (Addgene plasmid # 67715 ; http://n2t.net/addgene:67715 ; RRID:Addgene_67715)
