[The description below was written by a language model from this plasmid's Addgene catalogue record.]
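Description:
pRAV23 is a small, high-copy bacterial plasmid of about 3 kb built on the pUC19 backbone. It serves as a parental template vector for producing RNAs that carry a removable 3' affinity tag. It is propagated in standard E. coli cloning strains under ampicillin selection. The record gives no feature table, but pUC19 derivatives normally carry the pUC-type origin of replication and the beta-lactamase gene. A synthetic cassette of roughly 300 bp sits between the EcoRI and HindIII sites of the polylinker. Both sites are retained, and the region can be read with the M13 forward and reverse primers.

The cassette is driven by a T7 RNA polymerase promoter and encodes a 3' tag combining a GlmS element with MS2 sequence. As a parental construct, it is meant to receive a sequence of interest so that the transcript is the target RNA fused at its 3' end to this tag. The record does not give the specific cloning sites for inserting the target or the number of MS2 elements. In general, MS2 RNA hairpins bind the MS2 bacteriophage coat protein, which allows the tagged transcript to be captured on an affinity matrix. The glmS ribozyme self-cleaves when activated by glucosamine-6-phosphate, which offers a way to release the RNA of interest from the immobilised tag. Together these parts support the stated purpose of native purification, in which the transcribed RNA is isolated without the denaturing steps of conventional gel purification. Although catalogued as a bacterial expression vector, the plasmid appears intended mainly as a T7 transcription template for preparing RNA.
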