>Addgene plasmid #67715 | pRAV23 | depositor partial sequence | sequence record 117317 | sequence inserted between parental EcoR1 and HindIII sites
GAATTCTAATACGACTCACTATAGGGTCGCTCAAACATTAAGTGGTGTTGTGCGAAAAGAATCTCGAAGA
CAAGCCGGCATAGCGCCCGAACTACCGGTACCGGTAGTTGACGAGGATGGAGGTTATCGAATTTTCGGCG
GATGCCTCCCGGCTGAGTGTGCAGATCACAGCCGTAAGGATTTCTTCAAACCAAGGGGGTGACTCCTTGA
ACAAAGAGAAATCACATGATCTTCCTTTTTTCTAGACGTACACCATCAGGGTACGTTTTTCAGACACCAT
CAGGGTCTGGGATCCCTAGCATAACCCCTTGGGGCCTCTAAACGGGTCTTGAGGGGTTTTTTGAAGCTT
