>Addgene plasmid #67715 | pRAV23 | addgene partial sequence | sequence record 120730 | M13pUC-Fwd 5'-CCCAGTCACGACGTTGTAAAACG-3'
AATTCTAATACGACTCACTATAGGGTCGCTCAAACATTAAGTGGTGTTGTGCGAAAAGAATCTCGAAGAC
AAGCCGGCATAGCGCCCGAACTACCGGTACCGGTAGTTGACGAGGATGGAGGTTATCGAATTTTCGGCGG
ATGCCTCCCGGCTGAGTGTGCAGATCACAGCCGTAAGGATTTCTTCAAACCAAGGGGGTGACTCCTTGAA
CAAAGAGAAATCACATGATCTTCCTTTTTTCTAGACGTACACCATCAGGGTACGTTTTTCAGACACCATC
AGGGTCTGGGATCCCTAGCATAACCCCTTGGGGCCTCTAAACGGGTCTTGAGGGGTTTTTTGAAGCTTGG
CGTAATCATGGTCATAGCTGTTTCCTGTGTGAAATTGTTATCCGCTCACAATTCCACACAACATACGAGC
CGGAAGCATAAAGTGTAAAGCCTGGGGTGCCTAATGAGTGAGCTAACTCACATTAATTGCGTTGCGCTCA
CTGCCCGCTTTCCAGTCGGGAAACCTGTCGTGCCAGCTGCATTAATGAATCGGCCAACGCGCGGGGAGAG
GCGGTTTGCGTATTGGGCGCTCTTCCGCTTCCTCGCTCACTGACTCGCTGCGCTCGGTCGTTCGGCTGCG
GCGAGCGGTATCAGCTCACTCAAAGGCGGTAATACGGTTATCCACAGAATCGGGGGATAACGCAGGAAAG
AACATGTGAGCAAAAGGCCAGCAAAAGGCCAGGAACCGTAAAAAGGCCGCGTTGCTGGCGTTTTTCCATA
GGCTCCGCCCCCCTGACGAGCATCACAAAAATCGACGCTCAAGTCAGAGGTGGCGAAACCCGACAGGACT
ATAAAGATACCAGGCGTTTCCCCCTGGAAGCTCCCTCGTGCGCTCTCCTGTTCCGACCCTGCCGCTTACC
GGATACCTGTCCGCCTTTCTCCCTTCGGGAAGCGTGGCGCTTTCTCATAGCTCACGCTGTAGGTATCTCA
GTTCGGTGTAGGTCGTTCGCTCCAAGCTGGGCTGTGTGCACGAACCCCCCGTTCAGCCCGACCGCTGCGC
CTTATCCGGTAACTATCGTCTTGAGTCCAACCCGGTAAGA
