>Addgene plasmid #67715 | pRAV23 | addgene partial sequence | sequence record 120732 | M13pUC-Rev 5'-AGCGGATAACAATTTCACACAGG-3'
TGACCATGATTACGCCAAGCTTCAAAAAACCCCTCAAGACCCGTTTAGAGGCCCCAAGGGGTTATGCTAG
GGATCCCAGACCCTGATGGTGTCTGAAAAACGTACCCTGATGGTGTACGTCTAGAAAAAAGGAAGATCAT
GTGATTTCTCTTTGTTCAAGGAGTCACCCCCTTGGTTTGAAGAAATCCTTACGGCTGTGATCTGCACACT
CAGCCGGGAGGCATCCGCCGAAAATTCGATAACCTCCATCCTCGTCAACTACCGGTACCGGTAGTTCGGG
CGCTATGCCGGCTTGTCTTCGAGATTCTTTTCGCACAACACCACTTAATGTTTGAGCGACCCTATAGTGA
GTCGTATTAGAATTCACTGGCCGTCGTTTTACAACGTCGTGACTGGGAAAACCCTGGCGTTACCCAACTT
AATCGCCTTGCAGCACATCCCCCTTTCGCCAGCTGGCGTAATAGCGAAGAGGCCCGCACCGATCGCCCTT
CCCAACAGTTGCGCAGCCTGAATGGCGAATGGCGCCTGATGCGGTATTTTCTCCTTACGCATCTGTGCGG
TATTTCACACCGCATATGGTGCACTCTCAGTACAATCTGCTCTGATGCCGCATAGTTAAGCCAGCCCCGA
CACCCGCCAACACCCACTGACGCGCCCTGACGGGCTTGTCTGCTCCCGGCATCCGCTTACAGACAAGCTG
TGACCGTCTCCGGGAGCTGCATGTGTCAGAGGTTTTCACCGTCATCACCGAAACGCGCGAGACGAAAGGG
CCTCGTGATACGCCTATTTTTATAGGTTAATGTCATGATAATAATGGTTTCTTAGACGTCAGGTGGCACT
TTTCGGGGAAATGTGCGCGGAACCCCTATTTGTTTATTTTTCTAAATACATTCAAATATGTATCCGCTCA
TGAGACAATAACCCTGATAAATGCTTCAATAATATTGAAAAAGGAAGAGTATGAGTATTCAACATTTCCG
TGTCGCCCTTATTCCCTTTTTTGCGGCATTTTGCCTTCCTGTTTTTGCTCACCCAGAAACGCTGGTGAAA
GTAAAAGATGCTGA
